>Addgene plasmid #214560 | AiP1861 - pAAV-AiE2565m-minBG-SYFP2-WPRE-BGHpA | addgene full sequence | sequence record 438960 | Addgene NGS Result
GCTTCAATAATATTGAAAAAGGAAGAGTATGAGTATTCAACATTTCCGTGTCGCCCTTATTCCCTTTTTT
GCGGCATTTTGCCTTCCTGTTTTTGCTCACCCAGAAACGCTGGTGAAAGTAAAAGATGCTGAAGATCAGT
TGGGTGCACGAGTGGGTTACATCGAACTGGATCTCAACAGCGGTAAGATCCTTGAGAGTTTTCGCCCCGA
AGAACGTTTTCCAATGATGAGCACTTTTAAAGTTCTGCTATGTGGCGCGGTATTATCCCGTATTGACGCC
GGGCAAGAGCAACTCGGTCGCCGCATACACTATTCTCAGAATGACTTGGTTGAGTACTCACCAGTCACAG
AAAAGCATCTTACGGATGGCATGACAGTAAGAGAATTATGCAGTGCTGCCATAACCATGAGTGATAACAC
TGCGGCCAACTTACTTCTGACAACGATCGGAGGACCGAAGGAGCTAACCGCTTTTTTGCACAACATGGGG
GATCATGTAACTCGCCTTGATCGTTGGGAACCGGAGCTGAATGAAGCCATACCAAACGACGAGCGTGACA
CCACGATGCCTGTAGCAATGGCAACAACGTTGCGCAAACTATTAACTGGCGAACTACTTACTCTAGCTTC
CCGGCAACAATTAATAGACTGGATGGAGGCGGATAAAGTTGCAGGACCACTTCTGCGCTCGGCCCTTCCG
GCTGGCTGGTTTATTGCTGATAAATCTGGAGCCGGTGAGCGTGGGTCTCGCGGTATCATTGCAGCACTGG
GGCCAGATGGTAAGCCCTCCCGTATCGTAGTTATCTACACGACGGGGAGTCAGGCAACTATGGATGAACG
AAATAGACAGATCGCTGAGATAGGTGCCTCACTGATTAAGCATTGGTAACTGTCAGACCAAGTTTACTCA
TATATACTTTAGATTGATTTAAAACTTCATTTTTAATTTAAAAGGATCTAGGTGAAGATCCTTTTTGATA
ATCTCATGACCAAAATCCCTTAACGTGAGTTTTCGTTCCACTGAGCGTCAGACCCCGTAGAAAAGATCAA
AGGATCTTCTTGAGATCCTTTTTTTCTGCGCGTAATCTGCTGCTTGCAAACAAAAAAACCACCGCTACCA
GCGGTGGTTTGTTTGCCGGATCAAGAGCTACCAACTCTTTTTCCGAAGGTAACTGGCTTCAGCAGAGCGC
AGATACCAAATACTGTTCTTCTAGTGTAGCCGTAGTTAGGCCACCACTTCAAGAACTCTGTAGCACCGCC
TACATACCTCGCTCTGCTAATCCTGTTACCAGTGGCTGCTGCCAGTGGCGATAAGTCGTGTCTTACCGGG
TTGGACTCAAGACGATAGTTACCGGATAAGGCGCAGCGGTCGGGCTGAACGGGGGGTTCGTGCACACAGC
CCAGCTTGGAGCGAACGACCTACACCGAACTGAGATACCTACAGCGTGAGCTATGAGAAAGCGCCACGCT
TCCCGAAGGGAGAAAGGCGGACAGGTATCCGGTAAGCGGCAGGGTCGGAACAGGAGAGCGCACGAGGGAG
CTTCCAGGGGGAAACGCCTGGTATCTTTATAGTCCTGTCGGGTTTCGCCACCTCTGACTTGAGCGTCGAT
TTTTGTGATGCTCGTCAGGGGGGCGGAGCCTATGGAAAAACGCCAGCAACGCGGCCTTTTTACGGTTCCT
GGCCTTTTGCTGGCCTTTTGCTCACATGTCCTGCAGGCAGCTGCGCGCTCGCTCGCTCACTGAGGCCGCC
CGGGCGTCGGGCGACCTTTGGTCGCCCGGCCTCAGTGAGCGAGCGAGCGCGCAGAGAGGGAGTGGCCAAC
TCCATCACTAGGGGTTCCTGCGGCCGCACGCGTTGTAAGAGTAATAATCGGGAAGCACCTCTTTGTTACA
TAGGCTCAGTTGCAATTCAGCAGCCAGAAGGAGCCTTTTCCACTGGCTGTTAAGAGCCGGGAGGGAGGGG
GCAAGCAGAAGCTTGACAGATTCTGGTCTTATCTAGAAAAAAAAAATCACTTTACCTATTAGTTTGAGGA
AAATGGGTTGGTGTGCTTGCCCAAACCTTTGATGCCAGCCACTCCTTTTAAAATACTTTTCTCGTTTAGC
ACTTAGACTCACTTCTGACTTTTTTGGTCCAAAGTAGCAGACAGCGACTGAGGAACAGGAAGCGGGGGAG
CGTATCACATAGATGTGTTCTGAAGACAGGGCCCATCTGCGCCCCAACTTGTCTACCCAGCACTGCACAG
AGCTGCTTTCATGGGTGGCTGCCTCACCCAGGCTGGTCAACTACAGTCAGGATGCTCACTGCCTCAAGGG
GTGTGTCCAATCTGCCCACTCCAGAGTGACGGAGCTCGGGCTGGGCATAAAAGTCAGGGCAGAGCCATCT
ATTGCTTACATTTGCTTCTGGGATCCAGATCTTTCGAAGCTAGCGCTACCGGTCGCCACCATGGTGAGCA
AGGGCGAGGAGCTGTTCACCGGGGTGGTGCCCATCCTGGTCGAGCTGGACGGCGACGTAAACGGCCACAA
GTTCAGCGTGTCCGGCGAGGGCGAGGGCGATGCCACCTACGGCAAGCTGACCCTGAAGCTGATCTGCACC
ACCGGCAAGCTGCCCGTGCCCTGGCCCACCCTCGTGACCACCCTGGGCTACGGCGTGCAGTGCTTCGCCC
GCTACCCCGACCACATGAAGCAGCACGACTTCTTCAAGTCCGCCATGCCCGAAGGCTACGTCCAGGAGCG
CACCATCTTCTTCAAGGACGACGGCAACTACAAGACCCGCGCCGAGGTGAAGTTCGAGGGCGACACCCTG
GTGAACCGCATCGAGCTGAAGGGCATCGACTTCAAGGAGGACGGCAACATCCTGGGGCACAAGCTGGAGT
ACAACTACAACAGCCACAACGTCTATATCACCGCCGACAAGCAGAAGAACGGCATCAAGGCCAACTTCAA
GATCCGCCACAACATCGAGGACGGCGGCGTGCAGCTCGCCGACCACTACCAGCAGAACACCCCCATCGGC
GACGGCCCCGTGCTGCTGCCCGACAACCACTACCTGAGCTACCAGTCCAAGCTGAGCAAAGACCCCAACG
AGAAGCGCGATCACATGGTCCTGCTGGAGTTCGTGACCGCCGCCGGGATCACTCTCGGCATGGACGAGCT
GTACAAGTAAGTCGACGGCGCGCCGCGGCCGCGAATTCGATATCATAATCAACCTCTGGATTACAAAATT
TGTGAAAGATTGACTGGTATTCTTAACTATGTTGCTCCTTTTACGCTATGTGGATACGCTGCTTTAATGC
CTTTGTATCATGCTATTGCTTCCCGTATGGCTTTCATTTTCTCCTCCTTGTATAAATCCTGGTTAGTTCT
TGCCACGGCGGAACTCATCGCCGCCTGCCTTGCCCGCTGCTGGACAGGGGCTCGGCTGTTGGGCACTGAC
AATTCCGTGGCTCGAGAGATCTTCGACTGTGCCTTCTAGTTGCCAGCCATCTGTTGTTTGCCCCTCCCCC
GTGCCTTCCTTGACCCTGGAAGGTGCCACTCCCACTGTCCTTTCCTAATAAAATGAGGAAATTGCATCGC
ATTGTCTGAGTAGGTGTCATTCTATTCTGGGGGGTGGGGTGGGGCAGGACAGCAAGGGGGAGGATTGGGA
AGACAATAGCAGGCATGAGATCTCACGTGCGGACCGAGCGGCCGCAGGAACCCCTAGTGATGGAGTTGGC
CACTCCCTCTCTGCGCGCTCGCTCGCTCACTGAGGCCGGGCGACCAAAGGTCGCCCGACGCCCGGGCTTT
GCCCGGGCGGCCTCAGTGAGCGAGCGAGCGCGCAGCTGCCTGCAGGGGCGCCTGATGCGGTATTTTCTCC
TTACGCATCTGTGCGGTATTTCACACCGCATA
[95 nt withheld, positions 3883-3977]
T
[46 nt withheld, positions 3979-4024]
C
[141 nt withheld, positions 4026-4166]
CCTTTGACGTTGGAGTCCACGTTCTTT
[37 nt withheld, positions 4194-4230]
ACTCTATCTCGGGCTATTCTTTTGATTTATAAGGGATTTTGCCGATTTCGGTCTATTGGTTAAAAAATGA
GCTGATTTAACAAAAATTTAACGCGAATTTTAACAAAATATTAACGTTTACAATTTTATGGTGCACTCTC
AGTACAATCTGCTCTGATGCCGCATAGTTAAGCCAGCCCCGACACCCGCCAACACCCGCTGACGCGCCCT
GACGGGCTTGTCTGCTCCCGGCATCCGCTTACAGACAAGCTGTGACCGTCTCCGGGAGCTGCATGTGTCA
GAGGTTTTCACCGTCATCACCGAAACGCGCGAGACGAAAGGGCCTCGTGATACGCCTATTTTTATAGGTT
AATGTCATGATAATAATGGTTTCTTAGACGTCAGGTGGCACTTTTCGGGGAAATGTGCGCGGAACCCCTA
TTTGTTTATTTTTCTAAATACATTCAAATATGTATCCGCTCATGAGACAATAACCCTGATAAAT
Features (pLannotate 1.2.2; 14 found; start..end, strand, type, name):
     29..889     +  CDS            AmpR: β-lactamase; bla; confers resistance to ampicillin, carbenicillin, and related antibiotics
   1060..1648    +  rep_origin     ori: high-copy-number ColE1/pMB1/pBR322/pUC origin of replication
   1721..1748    +  repeat_region  AAV2 ITR (fragment): inverted terminal repeat of adeno-associated virus serotype 2 inverted
   1777..1804    +  repeat_region  AAV2 ITR (fragment): inverted terminal repeat of adeno-associated virus serotype 2 inverted
   2441..3157    +  CDS            SYFP2: SYFP2 is a basic (constitutively fluorescent) yellow fluorescent protein published in 2006, derived from Aequorea victoria. It is reported to be a very rapidly-maturing monomer with moderate acid sensitivity.
   3197..3354    +  misc_feature   WPRE (fragment): woodchuck hepatitis virus posttranscriptional regulatory element
   3360..3440    +  misc_feature   WPRE (fragment): woodchuck hepatitis virus posttranscriptional regulatory element
   3457..3568    +  polyA_signal   bGH poly(A) signal: bovine growth hormone polyadenylation signal
   3686..3826    +  repeat_region  AAV2 ITR: inverted terminal repeat of adeno-associated virus serotype 2 inverted
   3831..3882    -  misc_feature   bom (fragment): basis of mobility region from pBR322
   3901..4356    +  rep_origin     f1 ori (sequence partly withheld): f1 bacteriophage origin of replication; arrow indicates direction of (+) strand synthesis
   4357..4406    -  misc_feature   bom (fragment): basis of mobility region from pBR322
   4508..4543    -  CDS            rop (fragment): Rop protein, which maintains plasmids at low copy number; rop
   4638..28      +  promoter       AmpR promoter (across the origin): bla
