[The description below was written by a language model from this plasmid's Addgene catalogue record and pLannotate feature annotations shown in this document.]
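Description:
AiP1861 - pAAV-AiE2565m-minBG-SYFP2-WPRE-BGHpA is an AAV transfer plasmid built on a pAAV2 backbone, intended for packaging a reporter cassette into recombinant adeno-associated virus for delivery to brain tissue. It is about 4.7 kb. In bacteria it is maintained through a high-copy ColE1/pUC-type origin and selected with ampicillin via the β-lactamase gene and its own promoter. An f1 phage origin and small remnants of pBR322 bom and rop sequences are also present in the backbone. The annotation finds one complete AAV2 inverted terminal repeat downstream of the cassette, while the upstream ITR is detected only as two short fragments. This may reflect the difficulty of sequencing and annotating these repeats rather than a real truncation. ITR instability in bacteria also fits the recorded use of a recombination-deficient growth strain.

Between the ITRs, the AiE2565m enhancer sits upstream of minBG, a minimal beta-globin promoter that has little activity on its own, so that expression depends on the cell-type specificity of the enhancer. Neither element is annotated in the feature table, but the unannotated stretch between the left ITR and the coding sequence is where they would lie. They drive SYFP2, a rapidly maturing monomeric yellow fluorescent protein derived from Aequorea victoria. The transcript is followed by WPRE sequence, detected as two fragments that may indicate a shortened version of this element, which enhances post-transcriptional expression. A bovine growth hormone polyadenylation signal then terminates it. The enhancer was inserted by Gibson assembly at an SgrAI site that was destroyed in the process.

The construct belongs to a collection of enhancer AAVs developed for genetic access to cortical cell types. It serves to fluorescently label the specific brain cell populations in which AiE2565m is active, although the record does not state which populations those are.
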