Addgene plasmid #214560: AiP1861 - pAAV-AiE2565m-minBG-SYFP2-WPRE-BGHpA
Purpose: AiE2565m is an enhancer sequence, designed to drive AAV-mediated transgene expression in specific populations of brain cells
Depositing lab: Allen Institute for Brain Science & Bosiljka Tasic. Depositing organization: Allen Institute. Publication: A suite of enhancer AAVs and transgenic mouse lines for genetic access to cortical cell types. Ben-Simon Y, Hooper M, Narayan S, Daigle TL, Dwivedi D, Way SW, Oster A, Stafford DA, Mich JK, Taormina MJ, Martinez RA, Opitz-Araya X, Roth JR, Alexander JR, Allen S, Amster A, Arbuckle J, Ayala A, Baker PM, Bakken TE, Barcelli T, Barta S, Bendrick J, Bertagnolli D, Bielstein C, Bishwakarma P, Bowlus J, Boyer G, Brouner K, Casian B, Casper T, Chakka AB, Chakrabarty R, Chance RK, Chavan S, Clark M, Colbert K, Collman F, Daniel S, Departee M, DiValentin P, Donadio N, Dotson N, Egdorf T, Fliss T, Gabitto M, Garcia J, Gary A, Gasperini M, Gloe J, Goldy J, Gore BB, Graybuck L, Greisman N, Haeseleer F, Halterman C, Haradon Z, Hastings SD, Helback O, Ho W, Hockemeyer D, Huang C, Huff S, Hunker A, Johansen N, Jones D, Juneau Z, Kalmbach B, Kannan M, Khem S, Kussick E, Kutsal R, Larsen R, Lee C, Lee AY, Leibly M, Lenz GH, Li S, Liang E, Lusk N, Madigan Z, Malloy J, Malone J, McCue R, Melchor J, Mollenkopf T, Moosman S, Morin E, Newman D, Ng L, Ngo K, Omstead V, Otto S, Oyama A, Pena N, Pham T, Phillips E, Pom CA, Potekhina L, Ransford S, Ray PL, Rette D, Reynoldson C, Rimorin C, Rocha D, Ruiz A, Sanchez REA, Sawyer L, Sedeno-Cortes A, Sevigny JP, Shapovalova N, Shepard N, Shulga L, Sigler AR, Siverts L, Soliman S, Somasundaram S, Staats B, Stewart K, Szelenyi E, Tieu M, Trader C, Tran A, van Velthoven CTJ, Walker M, Wang Y, Weed N, Wirthlin M, Wood T, Wynalda B, Yao Z, Zhou T, Ariza J, Dee N, Reding M, Ronellenfitch K, Mufti S, Sunkin SM, Smith KA, Esposito L, Waters J, Thyagarajan B, Yao S, Lein ES, Zeng H, Levi BP, Ngai J, Ting JT, Tasic B. Cell. 2025 May 16:S0092-8674(25)00513-6. doi: 10.1016/j.cell.2025.05.002. PubMed 40403729.
Backbone
  Vector backbone: pAAV2
  Vector type: AAV
Growth in bacteria
  Bacterial resistance: Ampicillin, 100 μg/mL
  Growth temperature: 37°C
  Growth strain: NEB Stable
  Copy number: High Copy
Gene/Insert
  Gene/Insert name: SYFP2
  Species: Synthetic
  Promoter: minBG
  Cloning method: Gibson Cloning
Terms and licenses: Academic/Nonprofit Terms; Industry Terms: Not Available to Industry
Depositor comments: 5' Cloning Site: SgrAI (destroyed), 3' Cloning Site: SgrAI (destroyed). Please visit https://doi.org/10.1101/2024.06.10.597244 for bioRxiv preprint.
How to cite: AiP1861 - pAAV-AiE2565m-minBG-SYFP2-WPRE-BGHpA was a gift from Allen Institute for Brain Science & Bosiljka Tasic (Addgene plasmid # 214560 ; http://n2t.net/addgene:214560 ; RRID:Addgene_214560)
